>Addgene plasmid #239526 | pKS1601 | addgene full sequence | sequence record 475905 | Addgene NGS Result
ACTGGCCGATAATTGCAGACGAACGACTAGAGATCTATGTGAGGATCCTAACTCGAGATCGAGCTGCCAA
ACCAGATGTCAACACAGCTACAACGTTGATAGGTCAAGATCAATGTAAACAATTACTTTGTTATGTAGAG
TTTTTTTAGCTACCTATATTCCACCATAACATCAATCATGCGGTTGCTGGTGTATTTACCAATAATGTTT
AATGTATATATATATATATATATATGGGGCCGTATACTTACATATAGTAGATGTCAAGCGTAGGCGCTTC
CCCTGCCGGCTGTGAGGGCGCCATAACCAAGGTATCTATAGACCGCCAATCAGCAAACTACCTCCGTACA
TTCATGTTGCACCCACACATTTATACACCCAGACCGCGACAAATTACCCATAAGGTTGTTTGTGACGGCG
TCGTACAAGAGAACGTGGGAACTTTTTAGGCTCACCAAAAAAGAAAGAAAAAATACGAGTTGCTGACAGA
AGCCTCAAGAAAAAAAAAATTCTTCTTCGACTATGCTGGAGGCAGAGATGATCGAGCCGGTAGTTAACTA
TATATAGCTAAATTGGTTCCATCACCTTCTTTTCTGGTGTCGCTCCTTCTAGTGCTATTTCTGGCTTTTC
CTATTTTTTTTTTTCCATTTTTCTTTCTCTCTTTCTAATATATAAATTCTCTTGCATTTTCTATTTTTCT
CTCTATCTATTCTACTTGTTTATTCCCTTCAAGGTTTTTTTTTAAGGAGTACTTGTTTTTAGAATATACG
GTCAACGAACTATAATTAACTAAACAGATCTATGGCAGAGTATGTGCGGGCCCTGTTTGACTTTAATGGG
AATGATGAAGAAGACCTTCCCTTTAAGAAAGGAGACATCCTGAGAATCCGGGATAAGCCTGAAGAGCAGT
GGTGGAATGCAGAGGACAGCGAAGGAAAGAGGGGGATGATTCCTGTCCCTTACGTGGAGAAGTATGGATC
TGGGAGCGGATCTGGAGGCAGCATGGCGGAATATGTACGAGCTCTTTTTGATTTTAATGGCAATGATGAG
GAGGATCTCCCTTTTAAAAAGGGCGATATTCTGCGCATTCGTGATAAGCCAGAGGAACAATGGTGGAACG
CCGAGGATAGTGAGGGGAAACGCGGCATGATTCCGGTGCCGTATGTAGAGAAGTACGGATCTGGTTCTGT
TTCTAAAGGTGAAGAATTATTCACTGGTGTTGTCCCAATTTTGGTTGAATTAGATGGTGATGTTAATGGT
CACAAATTTTCTGTCTCCGGTGAAGGTGAAGGTGATGCTACTTACGGTAAATTGACCTTAAAATTTATTT
GTACTACTGGTAAATTGCCAGTTCCATGGCCAACCTTAGTCACTACTTTATCTTGGGGTGTTCAATGTTT
TGCAAGATACCCAGATCATATGAAACAACATGACTTTTTCAAGTCTGCCATGCCAGAAGGTTATGTTCAA
GAAAGAACTATTTTTTTCAAAGATGACGGTAACTACAAGACCAGAGCTGAAGTCAAGTTTGAAGGTGATA
CCTTAGTTAATAGAATCGAATTAAAAGGTATTGATTTTAAAGAAGATGGTAACATTTTAGGTCACAAATT
GGAATACAATTATTTCTCTGACAATGTTTACATCACTGCTGACAAACAAAAGAATGGTATCAAAGCTAAC
TTCAAAATTAGACACAACATTGAAGATGGTGGTGTTCAATTAGCTGACCATTATCAACAAAATACTCCAA
TTGGTGATGGTCCAGTCTTGTTACCAGACAACCATTACTTATCCACTCAATCTAAGTTATCCAAAGATCC
AAACGAAAAGAGGGACCACATGGTCTTGTTAGAATTTGTTACTGCTGCTGGTATTACCTTGGGTATGGAT
GAATTGTACAAAGGATCCATTCAGTCTTCATTCTGTTTAACAAATAATAAGATAGGTAACAATGAAGATA
TGATGAATAGATACCATAAACCATTAAAGAAATCTACAGTTCCTATGGCTTTACAAGATGACTCTGCTAC
AAAATCTCAAAACGAAAATATTGTTTCTACATCTTTCTTGGACTTCTTAACCAAGAAGTTGGATGCATTT
TATAGGTTATCAAGACCATATGCTTGGACTTCAATCATTGTAGGTATTTTGTCATCTTCTTTGTTGCCAA
TCCAATCTTTGGCAGATTTGACTCCTACCTTCTTGATCGAGGTATTGAAGCCTATAGTTCCTTCAATTAT
GATGAATATATTTGTCGTTGCTATTAATCAGTTATCAGATATAGCAATTGATAAGGTTAACAAGCCAAAC
TTGCCTTTAGTTTCTGGTGACATATCTATTGGTGAGGCTATAGCTATTGCTGTTATCTCAACATTGACTT
CTTTGGCTATGGGTGTTATGTTAAGATCACCACCATTAGTTATAGCATTAATATTGAGGTGTATCTTAGG
TGCAGCTTATTCTATTGATTTGCCATTATTGAGATGGAAGGCTTCTCCTTTGATGGCTGCCGTCGCAATC
GTTATTGGAAATGGTATAAATAATGTTTTGCCATACTTCTTACACGTCCAAAAGTACGTTTTAGGTAGGC
CTGTTGTCTTTACTAAGCCTTTATTATTCGCAGTTGCATTCTCAGCAATATTTTCTATCGTCTTATCATT
CTTAAAAGACATTCCTGACGTTGAAGGAGATAAGAAATCTGGTATCAGAACATTACCAGTCATTTTGGGT
AAAGAGAGAGTCTTGTCTATGTCAACTGGTATTTTGTTGATGGCCTATGCTTCTGCCGCCTTGGCTGGAG
TCTTCTCACCAATTTTATTATGTAAATTGGTAACTATGATTGGTCATTCAGTATTGGGTTTTATCTTATG
GTCTAAGGCCCAAACAGTTGATTTATCAAATGCTAAATCTACATATTCATTCTTCTTATTCATTTTCCAG
TTGTATTACACCGAGTTCTTCTTAATGCATTTTGTAAGATAATGGCAGTGCTTTTAACTAAGAATTATTA
GTCTTTTCTGCTTATTTTTTCATCATAGTTTAGAACACTTTATATTAACGAATAGTTTATGAATCTATTT
AGGTTTAAAAATTGATACAGTTTTATAAGTTACTTTTTCAAAGACTCGTGCTGTCTATTGCATAATGCAC
TGGAAGGGGAAAAAAAAGGTGCACACGCGTGGCTTTTTCTTGAATTTGCAGTTTGAAAAATGCTGGATGC
ACACACTGGCTTAAGATGACAACGCCTTGCCAACAGGGAGTTCTTCAGAGACATGGAGGCTCAAAACGAA
ATTATTGACAGCCTAGACATCAATAGTCATACAACAGAAAGCGACCACCCAACTTTGGCTGATAATAGCG
TATAAACAATGCATACTTTGTACGTTCAAAATACAATGCAGTAGATATATTTATGCATATTACATATAAT
ACATATCACATAGGAAGCAACAGGCGCGTTGGACTTTTAATTTTCGAGGACCGCGAATCCTTACATCACA
CCCAATCCCCCACAAGTGATCCCCCACACACCATAGCTTCAAAATGTTTCTACTCCTTTTTTACTCTTCC
AGATTTTCTCGGACTCCGCGCATCGCCGTACCACTTCAAAACACCCAAGCACAGCATACTAAATTTCCCC
TCTTTCTTCCTCTAGGGTGTCGTTAATTACCCGTACTAAAGGTTTGGAAAAGAAAAAAGACACCGCCTCG
TTTCTTTTTCTTCGTCGAAAAAGGCAATAAAAATTTTTATCACGTTTCTTTTTCTTGAAAATTTTTTTTT
TTGATTTTTTTCTCTTTCGATGACCTCCCATTGATATTTAAGTTAATAAACGGTCATCAATTTCTCAAGT
TTCAGTTTCATTTTTCTTGTTCTATTACAACTTTTTTTACTTCTTGCTCATTAGAAAGAAAGCATAGCAA
TCTAATCTAAGTTTTAATTACAAAAGATCTATGCCACCACCATCAAGAAGTAGAATAAACAAAACAAGAA
CATTAGGAATAGTGGGTACAGCTATAGCAGTGTTGGTCACGTCCTACTATATATATCAAAAGGTGACAGG
TTCTGTGTCCAAAGGAGAGGAGTTAATCAAGGAAAACATGAGAATGAAAGTTGTCATGGAGGGCTCCGTT
AATGGTCACCAATTCAAGTGTACAGGGGAAGGTGAAGGTAATCCTTACATGGGTACACAAACTATGAGAA
TTAAAGTAATTGAAGGCGGACCACTACCATTTGCATTTGACATTCTGGCAACGTCATTCATGTACGGATC
ACGAACTTTCATCAAGTACCCTAAAGGTATACCAGACTTTTTCAAGCAATCTTTTCCAGAGGGTTTTACA
TGGGAAAGGGTTACAAGATACGAAGATGGGGGTGTCGTCACAGTTATGCAAGATACTTCATTAGAAGATG
GCTGCCTTGTCTATCATGTGCAAGTAAGAGGGGTGAATTTTCCTTCTAACGGACCTGTGATGCAGAAAAA
GACCAAAGGTTGGGAACCAAATACTGAAATGATGTACCCAGCTGATGGAGGTTTGAGAGGCTACACACAC
ATGGCGCTTAAAGTTGATGGTGGAGGTCATTTGTCTTGTAGTTTTGTTACCACTTATCGTTCTAAAAAGA
CTGTTGGCAATATCAAAATGCCAGGAATACATGCTGTAGACCACAGACTAGAAAGACTCGAAGAGAGCGA
TAACGAAATGTTCGTTGTACAGAGAGAGCATGCCGTAGCCAAATTTGCTGGCTTAGGCGGTGGTATGGAT
GAATTGTATAAGGGATCCGGGTCAGGCTCCGGATCTGGCCCTCCCCCAGCTCTTCCGCCAAAAAGACGAA
GGTAATGGCAGTGCTTTTAACTAAGAATTATTAGTCTTTTCTGCTTATTTTTTCATCATAGTTTAGAACA
CTTTATATTAACGAATAGTTTATGAATCTATTTAGGTTTAAAAATTGATACAGTTTTATAAGTTACTTTT
TCAAAGACTCGTGCTGTCTATTGCATAATGCACTGGAAGGGGAAAAAAAAGGTGCACACGCGTGGCTTTT
TCTTGAATTTGCAGTTTGAAAAATGCTGAGCAGTTACAGAGATGTTACGAACCACTAGTGCACTGCAGTA
CATGACATGTATGGGTTGAAAATATTTAGAGGATGCTAAAAGTCCCGTCTAAAATAGAGGAAGTCATGGA
TTACATTATCACCTTTATTGTCCTGTTCCGTCTGGCTAATTTGGGACGAGGAACGTTTGTCTCCATTCGC
AACCTTTTGAAACCATATGAACGGCGGCTAATCTGACAGATGTCTTATATTTCTAGGATTGTAGAAAGCC
TCCTCATCAAACCACCTTGTTTGAAAAAGGCACTAGTGCGGTTGCTTTACTTGATCTAGTATTCTCCTAC
CTTGGAGCGGTCCCATATCAACTAAATTCAGTTTTCTGACTGAGTTAAAAACTAATGTAGCGACACCACT
TCCATTGGTGCCTCCGTTATTTTTTTTTTGTATGTTAATGCTAAATAATACACCGCTATGTATTTCAGGG
CACTACTTCTACACATCAACGGTACTAAACATTTCGCTCAAGATCGGTCCGCTTTCACGTATTTGGATGC
TATGCAATGTTGCCGAGCGGCCGCGTGTTACAACCAATTAACCAATTCTGATTAGAAAAACTCATCGAGC
ATCAAATGAAACTGCAATTTATTCATATCAGGATTATCAATACCATATTTTTGAAAAAGCCGTTTCTGTA
ATGAAGGAGAAAACTCACCGAGGCAGTTCCATAGGATGGCAAGATCCTGGTATCGGTCTGCGATTCCGAC
TCGTCCAACATCAATACAACCTATTAATTTCCCCTCGTCAAAAATAAGGTTATCAAGTGAGAAATCACCA
TGAGTGACGACTGAATCCGGTGAGAATGGCAAAAGCTTATGCATTTCTTTCCAGACTTGTTCAACAGGCC
AGCCATTACGCTCGTCATCAAAATCACTCGCATCAACCAAACCGTTATTCATTCGTGATTGCGCCTGAGC
GAGGCGAAATACGCGATCGCTGTTAAAAGGACAATTACAAACAGGAATCGAATGCAACCGGCGCAGGAAC
ACTGCCAGCGCATCAACAATATTTTCACCTGAATCAGGATATTCTTCTAATACCTGGAATGCTGTTTTCC
CGGGGATCGCAGTGGTGAGTAACCATGCATCATCAGGAGTACGGATAAAATGCTTGATGGTCGGAAGAGG
CATAAATTCCGTCAGCCAGTTTAGTCTGACCATCTCATCTGTAACATCATTGGCAACGCTACCTTTGCCA
TGTTTCAGAAACAACTCTGGCGCATCGGGCTTCCCATACAATCGATAGATTGTCGCACCTGATTGCCCGA
CATTATCGCGAGCCCATTTATACCCATATAAATCAGCATCCATGTTGGAATTTAATCGCGGCCTGGAGCA
AGACGTTTCCCGTTGAATATGGCTCATAACACCCCTTGTATTACTGTTTATGTAAGCAGACAGTTTTATT
GTTCATGATGATATATTTTTATCTTGTGCAATGTAACATCAGAGATTTTGAGACACAACGTGGCTTTGTT
GAATAAATCGAACTTTTGCTGAGTTGAAGGATCAGTCATGACCAAAATCCCTTAACGTGAGTTTTCGTTC
CACTGAGCGTCAGACCCCGTAGAAAAGATCAAAGGATCTTCTTGAGATCCTTTTTTTCTGCGCGTAATCT
GCTGCTTGCAAACAAAAAAACCACCGCTACCAGCGGTGGTTTGTTTGCCGGATCAAGAGCTACCAACTCT
TTTTCCGAAGGTAACTGGCTTCAGCAGAGCGCAGATACCAAATACTGTTCTTCTAGTGTAGCCGTAGTTA
GGCCACCACTTCAAGAACTCTGTAGCACCGCCTACATACCTCGCTCTGCTAATCCTGTTACCAGTGGCTG
CTGCCAGTGGCGATAAGTCGTGTCTTACCGGGTTGGACTCAAGACGATAGTTACCGGATAAGGCGCAGCG
GTCGGGCTGAACGGGGGGTTCGTGCACACAGCCCAGCTTGGAGCGAACGACCTACACCGAACTGAGATAC
CTACAGCGTGAGCTATGAGAAAGCGCCACGCTTCCCGAAGGGAGAAAGGCGGACAGGTATCCGGTAAGCG
GCAGGGTCGGAACAGGAGAGCGCACGAGGGAGCTTCCAGGGGGAAACGCCTGGTATCTTTATAGTCCTGT
CGGGTTTCGCCACCTCTGACTTGAGCGTCGATTTTTGTGATGCTCGTCAGGGGGGCGGAGCCTATGGAAA
AACGCCAGCAACGCGGCCTTTTTACGGTTCCTGGCCTTTTGCTGGCCTTTTGCTCACATGTTCTTTCCTG
CGTTATCCCCTGATTCTGTGGATAACCGTGCGGCCGCCAATTGAAAAAGGCCACTACTGAGCCAAGCGCA
GAACCAGATGAGCCATTCATTGGATACTTGGGTGACGTTACTGCATCTATAAACCAAGATATAAAAGAAT
ATGGTCGCAGAAGAACAGTAATACCTACAAGCGATTTAGTAGCGTCGTTCTACACCAAAAAGACGCCTGT
TTTTAAGGTCAAGTTCAGCAGAAGCAATTTAGCCCTTGCAGGAGGTGCTTTCAGGCCATAATTCACACTG
AAAAAAATAACAGCATGGAAGTGATATGTAATAAGTATAACCTAATCCGATATGTAACTATTAGATGCTT
TTTCGACATCGTACTTGACCTGCTCGGCGGTTATCATAGCGTCTTCTTTAGCCTTTTTTTTTTCGCTCAG
TCATCGGGGCCAAAACAAGAAAGGCGAAGAACAGAAAAATGAAAAATGTAACTGGTTGTTGTAAAAACCT
TCCAGAGAAATAAGATGAAATGTATGTTGCTGGCACGAACGAAGACAAATACCCTGAATTCGCATCTAGA
CTGA
Features (pLannotate 1.2.2; 9 found; start..end, strand, type, name):
    808..1005    +  CDS            crk (fragment): CRK_XENLA - Experimental evidence at transcript level: Swiss-Prot protein existence level 2. Required for apoptosis in Xenopus egg extracts (PubMed:9029144). Involved in cell branching and adhesion (By similarity). May mediate attachment-induced mapk8 activation, membrane ruffling and cell motility in a Rac-dependent manner. May regulate the efna5-epha3 signaling (By similarity). From Xenopus laevis (African clawed frog).
   1006..1194    +  CDS            CRK (fragment): CRK_HUMAN - Experimental evidence at protein level: Swiss-Prot protein existence level 1. [Isoform Crk-II]: Regulates cell adhesion, spreading and migration (PubMed:31311869). Mediates attachment-induced MAPK8 activation, membrane ruffling and cell motility in a Rac-dependent manner. Involved in phagocytosis of apoptotic cells and cell motility via its interaction with DOCK1 and DOCK4 (PubMed:19004829). May regulate the EFNA5-EPHA3 signaling (By similarity). From Homo sapiens (Human).
   1189..1902    +  CDS            mTurquoise2: mTurquoise2 is a basic (constitutively fluorescent) cyan fluorescent protein published in 2012, derived from Aequorea victoria. It is reported to be a rapidly-maturing monomer with very low acid sensitivity.
   3246..3362    +  CDS            MRL1 (fragment): MRL1_YEAST - Experimental evidence at protein level: Swiss-Prot protein existence level 1. Sorting receptor involved in the transport of vacuolar enzymes from the Golgi complex to the vacuole. Involved in the delivery and maturation of PEP4 (vacuolar proteinase A) and PRB1 (vacuolar proteinase B). From Saccharomyces cerevisiae (strain ATCC 204508 / S288c) (Baker's yeast).
   3524..3931    +  promoter       TEF1 promoter: S. cerevisiae TEF1; promoter for EF-1α
   4065..4772    +  CDS            mRuby2: mRuby2 is a basic (constitutively fluorescent) red fluorescent protein published in 2012, derived from Entacmaea quadricolor. It has moderate acid sensitivity.
   5652..6467    -  CDS            KanR: aminoglycoside phosphotransferase; aph(3')-Ia; confers resistance to kanamycin in bacteria or G418 (Geneticin®) in eukaryotes
   6692..7280    +  rep_origin     ori: high-copy-number ColE1/pMB1/pBR322/pUC origin of replication
   7391..7618    +  CDS            TAF5 (fragment): TAF5_YEAST - Also known as TAF90. Experimental evidence at protein level: Swiss-Prot protein existence level 1. Functions as a component of the DNA-binding general transcription factor complex TFIID and the transcription regulatory histone acetylation (HAT) complexes SAGA, SALSA and SLIK. Binding of TFIID to a promoter (with or without TATA element) is the initial step in preinitiation complex (PIC) formation. TFIID plays a key role in the regulation of gene expression by RNA polymerase II through different activities such as transcription activator interaction, core promoter recognition and s
