[The description below was written by a language model from this plasmid's Addgene catalogue record and pLannotate feature annotations shown in this document.]
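Description:
pKS1601 is a yeast expression construct built by Golden Gate assembly on the in-house PSG747 backbone and intended for chromosomal integration in yeast by CRISPR rather than episomal maintenance. No yeast origin or auxotrophic marker appears in the feature table. In E. coli it is propagated through a high-copy ColE1/pUC-type origin and selected with kanamycin via the aph(3')-Ia KanR gene. Short annotated fragments matching the yeast genes MRL1 and TAF5 may be incidental matches or parts of terminators or genomic homology regions that direct integration, but the record does not say which, and it does not name the integration locus.

The payload consists of two fusion proteins that work as a cargo and chauffeur pair. The cargo is 2xCrk_SH3-mTurquoise2-CpPT1(52-408): two tandem Crk SH3 domains (annotated as Xenopus and human Crk fragments), the cyan fluorescent protein mTurquoise2, and a truncated form (residues 52-408) of the membrane enzyme CpPT1 from Citrus paradisi. CpPT1 itself is not annotated in the table, and the promoter driving this cassette is not identified. The second cassette, noted in the depositor comments, encodes ScPex22(1-36)-mRuby2-SH3pep, with the mRuby2 reading frame lying downstream of an annotated S. cerevisiae TEF1 promoter. The N-terminal portion of Pex22 is described as a peroxisomal chauffeur. The SH3-binding peptide on it is presumably meant to engage the SH3 domains on the cargo, so that the membrane enzyme is carried to the peroxisome. The cyan and red tags allow the localization of both partners to be followed by fluorescence microscopy. The construct suits studies of targeting heterologous membrane enzymes to yeast peroxisomes.
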