Addgene plasmid #239526: pKS1601
Purpose: Express CpPT1(52-408) membrane enzyme cargo and Pex22 peroxisomal chauffeur; chromosomal integration by CRISPR
Depositing lab: John Dueber. Depositing organization: University of California, Berkeley.
Backbone
  Vector backbone: PSG747
  Backbone manufacturer: Internal
  Vector type: Yeast Expression
Growth in bacteria
  Bacterial resistance: Kanamycin, 50 μg/mL
  Growth temperature: 37°C
  Growth strain: DH5alpha
  Copy number: High Copy
Gene/Insert
  Gene/Insert name: 2xCrk_SH3-mTurquoise2-CpPT1(52-408)
  Species: Citrus paradisi
  Cloning method: Golden Gate
Terms and licenses: Academic/Nonprofit Terms; Industry Terms: Not Available to Industry
Depositor comments: Additional insert: ScPex22(1-36)-mRuby2-SH3pep
How to cite: pKS1601 was a gift from John Dueber (Addgene plasmid # 239526 ; http://n2t.net/addgene:239526 ; RRID:Addgene_239526)
